>Addgene plasmid #194896 | FUW-crRNA-2-U6_TRE-dLbCpf1-NLS-hCTCF_R396A-HA-P2A-tagBFP | addgene full sequence | sequence record 382861 | Addgene NGS Result
GTCGACGGATCGGGAGATCTCCCGATCCCCTATGGTGCACTCTCAGTACAATCTGCTCTGATGCCGCATA
GTTAAGCCAGTATCTGCTCCCTGCTTGTGTGTTGGAGGTCGCTGAGTAGTGCGCGAGCAAAATTTAAGCT
ACAACAAGGCAAGGCTTGACCGACAATTGCATGAAGAATCTGCTTAGGGTTAGGCGTTTTGCGCTGCTTC
GCGATGTACGGGCCAGATATACGCGTTGACATTGATTATTGACTAGTTATTAATAGTAATCAATTACGGG
GTCATTAGTTCATAGCCCATATATGGAGTTCCGCGTTACATAACTTACGGTAAATGGCCCGCCTGGCTGA
CCGCCCAACGACCCCCGCCCATTGACGTCAATAATGACGTATGTTCCCATAGTAACGCCAATAGGGACTT
TCCATTGACGTCAATGGGTGGAGTATTTACGGTAAACTGCCCACTTGGCAGTACATCAAGTGTATCATAT
GCCAAGTACGCCCCCTATTGACGTCAATGACGGTAAATGGCCCGCCTGGCATTATGCCCAGTACATGACC
TTATGGGACTTTCCTACTTGGCAGTACATCTACGTATTAGTCATCGCTATTACCATGGTGATGCGGTTTT
GGCAGTACATCAATGGGCGTGGATAGCGGTTTGACTCACGGGGATTTCCAAGTCTCCACCCCATTGACGT
CAATGGGAGTTTGTTTTGGCACCAAAATCAACGGGACTTTCCAAAATGTCGTAACAACTCCGCCCCATTG
ACGCAAATGGGCGGTAGGCGTGTACGGTGGGAGGTCTATATAAGCAGCGCGTTTTGCCTGTACTGGGTCT
CTCTGGTTAGACCAGATCTGAGCCTGGGAGCTCTCTGGCTAACTAGGGAACCCACTGCTTAAGCCTCAAT
AAAGCTTGCCTTGAGTGCTTCAAGTAGTGTGTGCCCGTCTGTTGTGTGACTCTGGTAACTAGAGATCCCT
CAGACCCTTTTAGTCAGTGTGGAAAATCTCTAGCAGTGGCGCCCGAACAGGGACTTGAAAGCGAAAGGGA
AACCAGAGGAGCTCTCTCGACGCAGGACTCGGCTTGCTGAAGCGCGCACGGCAAGAGGCGAGGGGCGGCG
ACTGGTGAGTACGCCAAAAATTTTGACTAGCGGAGGCTAGAAGGAGAGAGATGGGTGCGAGAGCGTCAGT
ATTAAGCGGGGGAGAATTAGATCGCGATGGGAAAAAATTCGGTTAAGGCCAGGGGGAAAGAAAAAATATA
AATTAAAACATATAGTATGGGCAAGCAGGGAGCTAGAACGATTCGCAGTTAATCCTGGCCTGTTAGAAAC
ATCAGAAGGCTGTAGACAAATACTGGGACAGCTACAACCATCCCTTCAGACAGGATCAGAAGAACTTAGA
TCATTATATAATACAGTAGCAACCCTCTATTGTGTGCATCAAAGGATAGAGATAAAAGACACCAAGGAAG
CTTTAGACAAGATAGAGGAAGAGCAAAACAAAAGTAAGACCACCGCACAGCAAGCGGCCGCTGATCTTCA
GACCTGGAGGAGGAGATATGAGGGACAATTGGAGAAGTGAATTATATAAATATAAAGTAGTAAAAATTGA
ACCATTAGGAGTAGCACCCACCAAGGCAAAGAGAAGAGTGGTGCAGAGAGAAAAAAGAGCAGTGGGAATA
GGAGCTTTGTTCCTTGGGTTCTTGGGAGCAGCAGGAAGCACTATGGGCGCAGCGTCAATGACGCTGACGG
TACAGGCCAGACAATTATTGTCTGGTATAGTGCAGCAGCAGAACAATTTGCTGAGGGCTATTGAGGCGCA
ACAGCATCTGTTGCAACTCACAGTCTGGGGCATCAAGCAGCTCCAGGCAAGAATCCTGGCTGTGGAAAGA
TACCTAAAGGATCAACAGCTCCTGGGGATTTGGGGTTGCTCTGGAAAACTCATTTGCACCACTGCTGTGC
CTTGGAATGCTAGTTGGAGTAATAAATCTCTGGAACAGATTTGGAATCACACGACCTGGATGGAGTGGGA
CAGAGAAATTAACAATTACACAAGCTTAATACACTCCTTAATTGAAGAATCGCAAAACCAGCAAGAAAAG
AATGAACAAGAATTATTGGAATTAGATAAATGGGCAAGTTTGTGGAATTGGTTTAACATAACAAATTGGC
TGTGGTATATAAAATTATTCATAATGATAGTAGGAGGCTTGGTAGGTTTAAGAATAGTTTTTGCTGTACT
TTCTATAGTGAATAGAGTTAGGCAGGGATATTCACCATTATCGTTTCAGACCCACCTCCCAACCCCGAGG
GGACCCGACAGGCCCGAAGGAATAGAAGAAGAAGGTGGAGAGAGAGACAGAGACAGATCCATTCGATTAG
TGAACGGATCGGCACTGCGTGCGCCAATTCTGCAGACAAATGGCAGTATTCATCCACAATTTTAAAAGAA
AAGGGGGGATTGGGGGGTACAGTGCAGGGGAAAGAATAGTAGACATAATAGCAACAGACATACAAACTAA
AGAATTACAAAAACAAATTACAAAAATTCAAAATTTTCGGGTTTATTACAGGGACAGCAGAGATCCAGTT
TGGTTAATTAAAAAAAGACCCCCTTCACATAGAGAGAAGATCTACACTTAGTAGAAATTGACGCTAGCCG
TCCTTTCCACAAGATATATAAAGCCAAGAAATCGAAATACTTTCAAGTTACGGTAAGCATATGATAGTCC
ATTTTAAAACATAATTTTAAAACTGCAAACTACCCAAGAAATTATTACTTTCTACGTCACGTATTTTGTA
CTAATATCTTTGTGTTTACAGTCAAATTAATTCTAATTATCTCTCTAACAGCCTTGTATCGTATATGCAA
ATATGAAGGAATCATGGGAAATAGGCCCTCTTCCTGCCCGACCTTATTGTCTCATGAGCGGATACATATT
TGAATGTATTTAGAAAAATAAACAAATAGGGGTTCCGCGCACATTTCCCCGAAAAGTGCCACCTGGTTTT
AGAGCTAGAAATAGCAAGTTAAAATAAGGCTAGTCCGTTTTTAGCGCGTGCGCCAATTCTGCAGACAAAT
GGCTCTAGATTCGAAGTCTTCAAGAATTGCTCGAGTTTACTCCCTATCAGTGATAGAGAACGTATGAAGA
GTTTACTCCCTATCAGTGATAGAGAACGTATGCAGACTTTACTCCCTATCAGTGATAGAGAACGTATAAG
GAGTTTACTCCCTATCAGTGATAGAGAACGTATGACCAGTTTACTCCCTATCAGTGATAGAGAACGTATC
TACAGTTTACTCCCTATCAGTGATAGAGAACGTATATCCAGTTTACTCCCTATCAGTGATAGAGAACGTA
TAAGCTTTAGGCGTGTACGGTGGGCGCCTATAAAAGCAGAGCTCGTTTAGTGAACCGTCAGATCGCCTGG
AGCAATTCCACAACACTTTTGTCTTATACCAACTTTCCGTACCACTTCCTACCCTCGTAAACCGCGGGCC
CGGGTTCCACCGGTGCCACCATGAGCAAGCTGGAGAAGTTTACAAACTGCTACTCCCTGTCTAAGACCCT
GAGGTTCAAGGCCATCCCTGTGGGCAAGACCCAGGAGAACATCGACAATAAGCGGCTGCTGGTGGAGGAC
GAGAAGAGAGCCGAGGATTATAAGGGCGTGAAGAAGCTGCTGGATCGCTACTATCTGTCTTTTATCAACG
ACGTGCTGCACAGCATCAAGCTGAAGAATCTGAACAATTACATCAGCCTGTTCCGGAAGAAAACCAGAAC
CGAGAAGGAGAATAAGGAGCTGGAGAACCTGGAGATCAATCTGCGGAAGGAGATCGCCAAGGCCTTCAAG
GGCAACGAGGGCTACAAGTCCCTGTTTAAGAAGGATATCATCGAGACAATCCTGCCAGAGTTCCTGGACG
ATAAGGACGAGATCGCCCTGGTGAACAGCTTCAATGGCTTTACCACAGCCTTCACCGGCTTCTTTGATAA
CAGAGAGAATATGTTTTCCGAGGAGGCCAAGAGCACATCCATCGCCTTCAGGTGTATCAACGAGAATCTG
ACCCGCTACATCTCTAATATGGACATCTTCGAGAAGGTGGACGCCATCTTTGATAAGCACGAGGTGCAGG
AGATCAAGGAGAAGATCCTGAACAGCGACTATGATGTGGAGGATTTCTTTGAGGGCGAGTTCTTTAACTT
TGTGCTGACACAGGAGGGCATCGACGTGTATAACGCCATCATCGGCGGCTTCGTGACCGAGAGCGGCGAG
AAGATCAAGGGCCTGAACGAGTACATCAACCTGTATAATCAGAAAACCAAGCAGAAGCTGCCTAAGTTTA
AGCCACTGTATAAGCAGGTGCTGAGCGATCGGGAGTCTCTGAGCTTCTACGGCGAGGGCTATACATCCGA
TGAGGAGGTGCTGGAGGTGTTTAGAAACACCCTGAACAAGAACAGCGAGATCTTCAGCTCCATCAAGAAG
CTGGAGAAGCTGTTCAAGAATTTTGACGAGTACTCTAGCGCCGGCATCTTTGTGAAGAACGGCCCCGCCA
TCAGCACAATCTCCAAGGATATCTTCGGCGAGTGGAACGTGATCCGGGACAAGTGGAATGCCGAGTATGA
CGATATCCACCTGAAGAAGAAGGCCGTGGTGACCGAGAAGTACGAGGACGATCGGAGAAAGTCCTTCAAG
AAGATCGGCTCCTTTTCTCTGGAGCAGCTGCAGGAGTACGCCGACGCCGATCTGTCTGTGGTGGAGAAGC
TGAAGGAGATCATCATCCAGAAGGTGGATGAGATCTACAAGGTGTATGGCTCCTCTGAGAAGCTGTTCGA
CGCCGATTTTGTGCTGGAGAAGAGCCTGAAGAAGAACGACGCCGTGGTGGCCATCATGAAGGACCTGCTG
GATTCTGTGAAGAGCTTCGAGAATTACATCAAGGCCTTCTTTGGCGAGGGCAAGGAGACAAACAGGGACG
AGTCCTTCTATGGCGATTTTGTGCTGGCCTACGACATCCTGCTGAAGGTGGACCACATCTACGATGCCAT
CCGCAATTATGTGACCCAGAAGCCCTACTCTAAGGATAAGTTCAAGCTGTATTTTCAGAACCCTCAGTTC
ATGGGCGGCTGGGACAAGGATAAGGAGACAGACTATCGGGCCACCATCCTGAGATACGGCTCCAAGTACT
ATCTGGCCATCATGGATAAGAAGTACGCCAAGTGCCTGCAGAAGATCGACAAGGACGATGTGAACGGCAA
TTACGAGAAGATCAACTATAAGCTGCTGCCCGGCCCTAATAAGATGCTGCCAAAGGTGTTCTTTTCTAAG
AAGTGGATGGCCTACTATAACCCCAGCGAGGACATCCAGAAGATCTACAAGAATGGCACATTCAAGAAGG
GCGATATGTTTAACCTGAATGACTGTCACAAGCTGATCGACTTCTTTAAGGATAGCATCTCCCGGTATCC
AAAGTGGTCCAATGCCTACGATTTCAACTTTTCTGAGACAGAGAAGTATAAGGACATCGCCGGCTTTTAC
AGAGAGGTGGAGGAGCAGGGCTATAAGGTGAGCTTCGAGTCTGCCAGCAAGAAGGAGGTGGATAAGCTGG
TGGAGGAGGGCAAGCTGTATATGTTCCAGATCTATAACAAGGACTTTTCCGATAAGTCTCACGGCACACC
CAATCTGCACACCATGTACTTCAAGCTGCTGTTTGACGAGAACAATCACGGACAGATCAGGCTGAGCGGA
GGAGCAGAGCTGTTCATGAGGCGCGCCTCCCTGAAGAAGGAGGAGCTGGTGGTGCACCCAGCCAACTCCC
CTATCGCCAACAAGAATCCAGATAATCCCAAGAAAACCACAACCCTGTCCTACGACGTGTATAAGGATAA
GAGGTTTTCTGAGGACCAGTACGAGCTGCACATCCCAATCGCCATCAATAAGTGCCCCAAGAACATCTTC
AAGATCAATACAGAGGTGCGCGTGCTGCTGAAGCACGACGATAACCCCTATGTGATCGGCATCGCGAGGG
GCGAGCGCAATCTGCTGTATATCGTGGTGGTGGACGGCAAGGGCAACATCGTGGAGCAGTATTCCCTGAA
CGAGATCATCAACAACTTCAACGGCATCAGGATCAAGACAGATTACCACTCTCTGCTGGACAAGAAGGAG
AAGGAGAGGTTCGAGGCCCGCCAGAACTGGACCTCCATCGAGAATATCAAGGAGCTGAAGGCCGGCTATA
TCTCTCAGGTGGTGCACAAGATCTGCGAGCTGGTGGAGAAGTACGATGCCGTGATCGCCCTGGAGGACCT
GAACTCTGGCTTTAAGAATAGCCGCGTGAAGGTGGAGAAGCAGGTGTATCAGAAGTTCGAGAAGATGCTG
ATCGATAAGCTGAACTACATGGTGGACAAGAAGTCTAATCCTTGTGCAACAGGCGGCGCCCTGAAGGGCT
ATCAGATCACCAATAAGTTCGAGAGCTTTAAGTCCATGTCTACCCAGAACGGCTTCATCTTTTACATCCC
TGCCTGGCTGACATCCAAGATCGATCCATCTACCGGCTTTGTGAACCTGCTGAAAACCAAGTATACCAGC
ATCGCCGATTCCAAGAAGTTCATCAGCTCCTTTGACAGGATCATGTACGTGCCCGAGGAGGATCTGTTCG
AGTTTGCCCTGGACTATAAGAACTTCTCTCGCACAGACGCCGATTACATCAAGAAGTGGAAGCTGTACTC
CTACGGCAACCGGATCAGAATCTTCCGGAATCCTAAGAAGAACAACGTGTTCGACTGGGAGGAGGTGTGC
CTGACCAGCGCCTATAAGGAGCTGTTCAACAAGTACGGCATCAATTATCAGCAGGGCGATATCAGAGCCC
TGCTGTGCGAGCAGTCCGACAAGGCCTTCTACTCTAGCTTTATGGCCCTGATGAGCCTGATGCTGCAGAT
GCGGAACAGCATCACAGGCCGCACCGACGTGGATTTTCTGATCAGCCCTGTGAAGAACTCCGACGGCATC
TTCTACGATAGCCGGAACTATGAGGCCCAGGAGAATGCCATCCTGCCAAAGAACGCCGACGCCAATGGCG
CCTATAACATCGCCAGAAAGGTGCTGTGGGCCATCGGCCAGTTCAAGAAGGCCGAGGACGAGAAGCTGGA
TAAGGTGAAGATCGCCATCTCTAACAAGGAGTGGCTGGAGTACGCCCAGACCAGCGTGAAGCACGAATTC
GGTGGCGGAGGCTCGCCAAAAAAGAAGAGAAAGGTAGGTCCAAAGAAAAAACGAAAAGTAGATGGTGGCG
GAGGATCCGAAGGTGATGCAGTCGAAGCCATTGTGGAGGAGTCCGAAACTTTTATTAAAGGAAAGGAGAG
AAAGACTTACCAGAGACGCCGGGAAGGGGGCCAGGAAGAAGATGCCTGCCACTTACCCCAGAACCAGACG
GATGGGGGTGAGGTGGTCCAGGATGTCAACAGCAGTGTACAGATGGTGATGATGGAACAGCTGGACCCCA
CCCTTCTTCAGATGAAGACTGAAGTAATGGAGGGCACAGTGGCTCCAGAAGCAGAGGCTGCTGTGGACGA
TACCCAGATTATAACTTTACAGGTTGTAAATATGGAGGAACAGCCCATAAACATAGGAGAACTTCAGCTT
GTTCAAGTACCTGTTCCTGTGACTGTACCTGTTGCTACCACTTCAGTAGAAGAACTTCAGGGGGCTTATG
AAAATGAAGTGTCTAAAGAGGGCCTTGCGGAAAGTGAACCCATGATATGCCACACCCTACCTTTGCCTGA
AGGGTTTCAGGTGGTTAAAGTGGGGGCCAATGGAGAGGTGGAGACACTAGAACAAGGGGAACTTCCACCC
CAGGAAGATCCTAGTTGGCAAAAAGACCCAGACTATCAGCCACCAGCCAAAAAAACAAAGAAAACCAAAA
AGAGCAAACTGCGTTATACAGAGGAGGGCAAAGATGTAGATGTGTCTGTCTACGATTTTGAGGAAGAACA
GCAGGAGGGTCTGCTATCAGAGGTTAATGCAGAGAAAGTGGTTGGTAATATGAAGCCTCCAAAGCCAACA
AAAATTAAAAAGAAAGGTGTAAAGAAGACATTCCAGTGTGAGCTTTGCAGTTACACGTGTCCACGGCGTT
CAAATTTGGATCGTCACATGAAAAGCCACACTGATGAGAGACCACACAAGTGCCATCTCTGTGGCAGGGC
ATTCAGAACAGTCACCCTCCTGAGGAATCACCTTAACACACACACAGGTACTCGTCCTCACAAGTGCCCA
GACTGCGACATGGCCTTTGTGACCAGTGGAGAATTGGTTCGGCATCGTCGTTACAAACACACCCACGAGA
AGCCATTCAAGTGTTCCATGTGCGATTACGCCAGTGTAGAAGTCAGCAAATTAAAACGTCACATTCGCTC
TCATACTGGAGAGCGTCCGTTTCAGTGCAGTTTGTGCAGTTATGCCAGCAGGGACACATACAAGCTGAAA
GCGCACATGAGAACCCATTCAGGGGAAAAGCCTTATGAATGTTATATTTGTCATGCTCGGTTTACCCAAA
GTGGTACCATGAAGATGCACATTTTACAGAAGCACACAGAAAATGTGGCCAAATTTCACTGTCCCCACTG
TGACACAGTCATAGCCCGAAAAAGTGATTTGGGTGTCCACTTGCGAAAGCAGCATTCCTATATTGAGCAA
GGCAAGAAATGCCGTTACTGTGATGCTGTGTTTCATGAGCGCTATGCCCTCATCCAGCATCAGAAGTCAC
ACAAGAATGAGAAGCGCTTTAAGTGTGACCAGTGTGATTACGCTTGTAGACAGGAGAGGCACATGATCAT
GCACAAGCGCACCCACACCGGGGAGAAGCCTTACGCCTGCAGCCACTGCGATAAGACCTTCCGCCAGAAG
CAGCTTCTCGACATGCACTTCAAGCGCTATCACGACCCCAACTTCGTCCCTGCGGCTTTTGTCTGTTCTA
AGTGTGGGAAAACATTTACACGTCGGAATACCATGGCAAGACATGCTGATAATTGTGCTGGCCCAGATGG
CGTAGAGGGGGAAAATGGAGGAGAAACGAAGAAGAGTAAACGTGGAAGAAAAAGAAAGATGCGCTCTAAG
AAAGAAGATTCCTCTGACAGTGAAAATGCTGAACCAGATCTGGACGACAATGAGGATGAGGAGGAGCCTG
CCGTAGAAATTGAACCTGAGCCAGAGCCTCAGCCTGTGACCCCAGCCCCACCACCCGCCAAGAAGCGGAG
AGGACGACCCCCTGGCAGAACCAACCAGCCCAAACAGAACCAGCCAACAGCTATCATTCAGGTTGAAGAC
CAGAATACAGGTGCAATTGAGAACATTATAGTTGAAGTAAAAAAAGAGCCAGATGCTGAGCCCGCAGAGG
GAGAGGAAGAGGAGGCCCAGCCAGCTGCCACAGATGCCCCCAACGGAGACCTCACGCCCGAGATGATCCT
CAGCATGATGGACCGGGTTAACGCATACCCCTACGACGTCCCCGACTACGCCGCCACGAACTTCTCTCTG
TTAAAGCAAGCAGGAGATGTTGAAGAAAACCCCGGGCCTATGAGCGAGCTGATTAAGGAGAACATGCACA
TGAAGCTGTACATGGAGGGCACCGTGGACAACCATCACTTCAAGTGCACATCCGAGGGCGAAGGCAAGCC
CTACGAGGGCACCCAGACCATGAGAATCAAGGTGGTCGAGGGCGGCCCTCTCCCCTTCGCCTTCGACATC
CTGGCTACTAGCTTCCTCTACGGCAGCAAGACCTTCATCAACCACACCCAGGGCATCCCCGACTTCTTCA
AGCAGTCCTTCCCTGAGGGCTTCACATGGGAGAGAGTCACCACATACGAAGACGGGGGCGTGCTGACCGC
TACCCAGGACACCAGCCTCCAGGACGGCTGCCTCATCTACAACGTCAAGATCAGAGGGGTGAACTTCACA
TCCAACGGCCCTGTGATGCAGAAGAAAACACTCGGCTGGGAGGCCTTCACCGAGACGCTGTACCCCGCTG
ACGGCGGCCTGGAAGGCAGAAACGACATGGCCCTGAAGCTCGTGGGCGGGAGCCATCTGATCGCAAACAT
CAAGACCACATATAGATCCAAGAAACCCGCTAAGAACCTCAAGATGCCTGGCGTCTACTATGTGGACTAC
AGACTGGAAAGAATCAAGGAGGCCAACAACGAGACCTACGTCGAGCAGCACGAGGTGGCAGTGGCCAGAT
ACTGCGACCTCCCTAGCAAACTGGGGCACAAGCTTAATTGAGATATCAAGCTTATCGATAATCAACCTCT
GGATTACAAAATTTGTGAAAGATTGACTGGTATTCTTAACTATGTTGCTCCTTTTACGCTATGTGGATAC
GCTGCTTTAATGCCTTTGTATCATGCTATTGCTTCCCGTATGGCTTTCATTTTCTCCTCCTTGTATAAAT
CCTGGTTGCTGTCTCTTTATGAGGAGTTGTGGCCCGTTGTCAGGCAACGTGGCGTGGTGTGCACTGTGTT
TGCTGACGCAACCCCCACTGGTTGGGGCATTGCCACCACCTGTCAGCTCCTTTCCGGGACTTTCGCTTTC
CCCCTCCCTATTGCCACGGCGGAACTCATCGCCGCCTGCCTTGCCCGCTGCTGGACAGGGGCTCGGCTGT
TGGGCACTGACAATTCCGTGGTGTTGTCGGGGAAATCATCGTCCTTTCCTTGGCTGCTCGCCTGTGTTGC
CACCTGGATTCTGCGCGGGACGTCCTTCTGCTACGTCCCTTCGGCCCTCAATCCAGCGGACCTTCCTTCC
CGCGGCCTGCTGCCGGCTCTGCGGCCTCTTCCGCGTCTTCGCCTTCGCCCTCAGACGAGTCGGATCTCCC
TTTGGGCCGCCTCCCCGCATCGATACCGTCGACCTCGAGACCTAGAAAAACATGGAGCAATCACAAGTAG
CAATACAGCAGCTACCAATGCTGATTGTGCCTGGCTAGAAGCACAAGAGGAGGAGGAGGTGGGTTTTCCA
GTCACACCTCAGGTACCTTTAAGACCAATGACTTACAAGGCAGCTGTAGATCTTAGCCACTTTTTAAAAG
AAAAGGGGGGACTGGAAGGGCTAATTCACTCCCAACGAAGACAAGATATCCTTGATCTGTGGATCTACCA
CACACAAGGCTACTTCCCTGATTGGCAGAACTACACACCAGGGCCAGGGATCAGATATCCACTGACCTTT
GGATGGTGCTACAAGCTAGTACCAGTTGAGCAAGAGAAGGTAGAAGAAGCCAATGAAGGAGAGAACACCC
GCTTGTTACACCCTGTGAGCCTGCATGGGATGGATGACCCGGAGAGAGAAGTATTAGAGTGGAGGTTTGA
CAGCCGCCTAGCATTTCATCACATGGCCCGAGAGCTGCATCCGGACTGTACTGGGTCTCTCTGGTTAGAC
CAGATCTGAGCCTGGGAGCTCTCTGGCTAACTAGGGAACCCACTGCTTAAGCCTCAATAAAGCTTGCCTT
GAGTGCTTCAAGTAGTGTGTGCCCGTCTGTTGTGTGACTCTGGTAACTAGAGATCCCTCAGACCCTTTTA
GTCAGTGTGGAAAATCTCTAGCAGGGCCCGTTTAAACCCGCTGATCAGCCTCGACTGTGCCTTCTAGTTG
CCAGCCATCTGTTGTTTGCCCCTCCCCCGTGCCTTCCTTGACCCTGGAAGGTGCCACTCCCACTGTCCTT
TCCTAATAAAATGAGGAAATTGCATCGCATTGTCTGAGTAGGTGTCATTCTATTCTGGGGGGTGGGGTGG
GGCAGGACAGCAAGGGGGAGGATTGGGAAGACAATAGCAGGCATGCTGGGGATGCGGTGGGCTCTATGGC
TTCTGAGGCGGAAAGAACCAGCTGGGGCTCTAGGGGGTATCCCC
[124 nt withheld, positions 11875-11998]
C
[91 nt withheld, positions 12000-12090]
A
[49 nt withheld, positions 12092-12140]
CCTTTGACGTTGGAGTCCACGTTCTTT
[37 nt withheld, positions 12168-12204]
ACCCTATCTCGGTCTATTCTTTTGATTTATAAGGGATTTTGCCGATTTCGGCCTATTGGTTAAAAAATGA
GCTGATTTAACAAAAATTTAACGCGAATTAATTCTGTGGAATGTGTGTCAGTTAGGGTGTGGAAAGTCCC
CAGGCTCCCCAGCAGGCAGAAGTATGCAAAGCATGCATCTCAATTAGTCAGCAACCATAGTCCCGCCCCT
AACTCCGCCCATCCCGCCCCTAACTCCGCCCAGTTCCGCCCATTCTCCGCCCCATGGCTGACTAATTTTT
TTTATTTATGCAGAGGCCGAGGCCGCCTCTGCCTCTGAGCTATTCCAGAAGTAGTGAGGAGGCTTTTTTG
GAGGCCTAGGCTTTTGCAAAAAGCTCCCGGGAGCTTGTATATCCATTTTCGGATCTGATCAGCACGTGTT
GACAATTAATCATCGGCATAGTATATCGGCATAGTATAATACGACAAGGTGAGGAACTAAACCATGGCCA
AGTTGACCAGTGCCGTTCCGGTGCTCACCGCGCGCGACGTCGCCGGAGCGGTCGAGTTCTGGACCGACCG
GCTCGGGTTCTCCCGGGACTTCGTGGAGGACGACTTCGCCGGTGTGGTCCGGGACGACGTGACCCTGTTC
ATCAGCGCGGTCCAGGACCAGGTGGTGCCGGACAACACCCTGGCCTGGGTGTGGGTGCGCGGCCTGGACG
AGCTGTACGCCGAGTGGTCGGAGGTCGTGTCCACGAACTTCCGGGACGCCTCCGGGCCGGCCATGACCGA
GATCGGCGAGCAGCCGTGGGGGCGGGAGTTCGCCCTGCGCGACCCGGCCGGCAACTGCGTGCACTTCGTG
GCCGAGGAGCAGGACTGACACGTGCTACGAGATTTCGATTCCACCGCCGCCTTCTATGAAAGGTTGGGCT
TCGGAATCGTTTTCCGGGACGCCGGCTGGATGATCCTCCAGCGCGGGGATCTCATGCTGGAGTTCTTCGC
CCACCCCAACTTGTTTATTGCAGCTTATAATGGTTACAAATAAAGCAATAGCATCACAAATTTCACAAAT
AAAGCATTTTTTTCACTGCATTCTAGTTGTGGTTTGTCCAAACTCATCAATGTATCTTATCATGTCTGTA
TACCGTCGACCTCTAGCTAGAGCTTGGCGTAATCATGGTCATAGCTGTTTCCTGTGTGAAATTGTTATCC
GCTCACAATTCCACACAACATACGAGCCGGAAGCATAAAGTGTAAAGCCTGGGGTGCCTAATGAGTGAGC
TAACTCACATTAATTGCGTTGCGCTCACTGCCCGCTTTCCAGTCGGGAAACCTGTCGTGCCAGCTGCATT
AATGAATCGGCCAACGCGCGGGGAGAGGCGGTTTGCGTATTGGGCGCTCTTCCGCTTCCTCGCTCACTGA
CTCGCTGCGCTCGGTCGTTCGGCTGCGGCGAGCGGTATCAGCTCACTCAAAGGCGGTAATACGGTTATCC
ACAGAATCAGGGGATAACGCAGGAAAGAACATGTGAGCAAAAGGCCAGCAAAAGGCCAGGAACCGTAAAA
AGGCCGCGTTGCTGGCGTTTTTCCATAGGCTCCGCCCCCCTGACGAGCATCACAAAAATCGACGCTCAAG
TCAGAGGTGGCGAAACCCGACAGGACTATAAAGATACCAGGCGTTTCCCCCTGGAAGCTCCCTCGTGCGC
TCTCCTGTTCCGACCCTGCCGCTTACCGGATACCTGTCCGCCTTTCTCCCTTCGGGAAGCGTGGCGCTTT
CTCATAGCTCACGCTGTAGGTATCTCAGTTCGGTGTAGGTCGTTCGCTCCAAGCTGGGCTGTGTGCACGA
ACCCCCCGTTCAGCCCGACCGCTGCGCCTTATCCGGTAACTATCGTCTTGAGTCCAACCCGGTAAGACAC
GACTTATCGCCACTGGCAGCAGCCACTGGTAACAGGATTAGCAGAGCGAGGTATGTAGGCGGTGCTACAG
AGTTCTTGAAGTGGTGGCCTAACTACGGCTACACTAGAAGAACAGTATTTGGTATCTGCGCTCTGCTGAA
GCCAGTTACCTTCGGAAAAAGAGTTGGTAGCTCTTGATCCGGCAAACAAACCACCGCTGGTAGCGGTGGT
TTTTTTGTTTGCAAGCAGCAGATTACGCGCAGAAAAAAAGGATCTCAAGAAGATCCTTTGATCTTTTCTA
CGGGGTCTGACGCTCAGTGGAACGAAAACTCACGTTAAGGGATTTTGGTCATGAGATTATCAAAAAGGAT
CTTCACCTAGATCCTTTTAAATTAAAAATGAAGTTTTAAATCAATCTAAAGTATATATGAGTAAACTTGG
TCTGACAGTTACCAATGCTTAATCAGTGAGGCACCTATCTCAGCGATCTGTCTATTTCGTTCATCCATAG
TTGCCTGACTCCCCGTCGTGTAGATAACTACGATACGGGAGGGCTTACCATCTGGCCCCAGTGCTGCAAT
GATACCGCGAGACCCACGCTCACCGGCTCCAGATTTATCAGCAATAAACCAGCCAGCCGGAAGGGCCGAG
CGCAGAAGTGGTCCTGCAACTTTATCCGCCTCCATCCAGTCTATTAATTGTTGCCGGGAAGCTAGAGTAA
GTAGTTCGCCAGTTAATAGTTTGCGCAACGTTGTTGCCATTGCTACAGGCATCGTGGTGTCACGCTCGTC
GTTTGGTATGGCTTCATTCAGCTCCGGTTCCCAACGATCAAGGCGAGTTACATGATCCCCCATGTTGTGC
AAAAAAGCGGTTAGCTCCTTCGGTCCTCCGATCGTTGTCAGAAGTAAGTTGGCCGCAGTGTTATCACTCA
TGGTTATGGCAGCACTGCATAATTCTCTTACTGTCATGCCATCCGTAAGATGCTTTTCTGTGACTGGTGA
GTACTCAACCAAGTCATTCTGAGAATAGTGTATGCGGCGACCGAGTTGCTCTTGCCCGGCGTCAATACGG
GATAATACCGCGCCACATAGCAGAACTTTAAAAGTGCTCATCATTGGAAAACGTTCTTCGGGGCGAAAAC
TCTCAAGGATCTTACCGCTGTTGAGATCCAGTTCGATGTAACCCACTCGTGCACCCAACTGATCTTCAGC
ATCTTTTACTTTCACCAGCGTTTCTGGGTGAGCAAAAACAGGAAGGCAAAATGCCGCAAAAAAGGGAATA
AGGGCGACACGGAAATGTTGAATACTCATACTCTTCCTTTTTCAATATTATTGAAGCATTTATCAGGGTT
ATTGTCTCATGAGCGGATACATATTTGAATGTATTTAGAAAAATAAACAAATAGGGGTTCCGCGCACATT
TCCCCGAAAAGTGCCACCTGAC
Features (pLannotate 1.2.2; 38 found; start..end, strand, type, name):
     31..83      -  misc_feature   bom (fragment): basis of mobility region from pBR322
    238..617     +  enhancer       CMV enhancer: human cytomegalovirus immediate early enhancer
    618..817     +  promoter       CMV promoter: human cytomegalovirus (CMV) immediate early promoter
    835..1015    +  LTR            5' LTR (truncated): truncated 5' long terminal repeat (LTR) from HIV-1
   1062..1187    +  misc_feature   HIV-1 Ψ: packaging signal of human immunodeficiency virus type 1
   1171..1534    +  CDS            HIV-1 gag (fragment): gag protein from human immunodeficiency virus 1; gag
   1680..1913    +  misc_feature   RRE: The Rev response element (RRE) of HIV-1 allows for Rev-dependent mRNA export from the nucleus to the cytoplasm.
   2290..2390    +  CDS            Rev (fragment): human immunodeficiency virus 1 (HIV-1) Rev protein; rev; enhances nuclear export of unspliced and incompletely spliced viral mRNAs
   2440..2557    +  misc_feature   cPPT/CTS: central polypurine tract and central termination sequence of HIV-1
   2660..2900    -  promoter       U6 promoter: RNA polymerase III promoter for human U6 snRNA
   2914..2979    -  promoter       AmpR promoter (fragment): bla
   3006..3049    +  misc_RNA       gRNA scaffold (fragment): guide RNA scaffold for the Streptococcus pyogenes CRISPR/Cas9 system
   3113..3491    +  promoter       TRE3G promoter: 3rd-generation Tet-responsive promoter that can be activated by binding of Tet-On® 3G
   3491..3514    +  misc_feature   MCS (fragment): multiple cloning site
   3521..7204    +  CDS            LbCpf1: CRISPR-associated protein from Lachnospiraceae bacterium ND2006 (Zetsche et al., 2015)
   7226..7246    +  CDS            SV40 NLS: nuclear localization signal of SV40 (simian virus 40) large T antigen
   7289..9466    +  CDS            CTCF: CTCF_HUMAN - Experimental evidence at protein level: Swiss-Prot protein existence level 1. Chromatin binding factor that binds to DNA sequence specific sites. Involved in transcriptional regulation by binding to chromatin insulators and preventing interaction between promoter and nearby enhancers and silencers. Acts as transcriptional repressor binding to promoters of vertebrate MYC gene and BAG1 gene. Also binds to the PLK and PIM1 promoters. Acts as a transcriptional activator of APP. Regulates APOA1/C3/A4/A5 gene cluster and controls MHC class II gene expression. Plays an essential role in
   9503..9555    +  CDS            P2A (fragment): 2A peptide from porcine teschovirus-1 polyprotein Eukaryotic ribosomes fail to insert a peptide bond between the Gly and Pro residues, yielding separate polypeptides.
   9560..10258   +  CDS            TagBFP: TagBFP is a basic (constitutively fluorescent) blue fluorescent protein published in 2008, derived from Entacmaea quadricolor. It is reported to be a very rapidly-maturing monomer with very low acid sensitivity.
  10262..10280   +  misc_feature   MCS (fragment): pBluescript multiple cloning site
  10280..10868   +  misc_feature   WPRE: woodchuck hepatitis virus posttranscriptional regulatory element
  10805..11386   +  CDS            nef (fragment): NEF_HV1H2 - Experimental evidence at protein level: Swiss-Prot protein existence level 1. Extracellular Nef protein targets CD4(+) T-lymphocytes for apoptosis by interacting with CXCR4 surface receptors. From Human immunodeficiency virus type 1 group M subtype B (isolate HXB2) (HIV-1).
  11393..11573   +  LTR            5' LTR (truncated): truncated 5' long terminal repeat (LTR) from HIV-1
  11605..11829   +  polyA_signal   bGH poly(A) signal: bovine growth hormone polyadenylation signal
  11833..11854   +  promoter       SV40 promoter (fragment): SV40 enhancer and early promoter
  11875..12303   +  rep_origin     f1 ori (sequence partly withheld): f1 bacteriophage origin of replication; arrow indicates direction of (+) strand synthesis
  12356..12566   +  promoter       SV40 promoter: SV40 early promoter
  12622..12669   +  promoter       EM7 promoter: synthetic bacterial promoter&nbsp
  12688..13062   +  CDS            BleoR: antibiotic-binding protein; Sh ble from Streptoalloteichus hindustanus; confers resistance to bleomycin, phleomycin, and Zeocin™
  13072..13197   +  CDS            ble (fragment): BLE_KLEPN - Experimental evidence at protein level: Swiss-Prot protein existence level 1. Binding protein with a strong affinity to the bleomycin family of antibiotics. Binds to CL990; an antimitotic-antibiotic compound. From Klebsiella pneumoniae.
  13192..13313   +  polyA_signal   SV40 poly(A) signal: SV40 polyadenylation signal
  13384..13406   -  protein_bind   lac operator (fragment): The lac repressor binds to the lac operator to inhibit transcription in E. coli. This inhibition can be relieved by adding lactose or isopropyl-β-D-thiogalactopyranoside (IPTG). lac repressor encoded by lacI
  13410..13440   -  promoter       lac promoter: promoter for the E. coli lac operon
  13455..13476   -  protein_bind   CAP binding site: CAP binding activates transcription in the presence of cAMP. E. coli catabolite activator protein
  13489..13581   -  CDS            lacI (fragment): lac repressor; lacI; The lac repressor binds to the lac operator to inhibit transcription in E. coli. This inhibition can be relieved by adding lactose or isopropyl-β-D-thiogalactopyranoside (IPTG).
  13764..14352   -  rep_origin     ori: high-copy-number ColE1/pMB1/pBR322/pUC origin of replication
  14523..15383   -  CDS            AmpR: β-lactamase; bla; confers resistance to ampicillin, carbenicillin, and related antibiotics
  15384..15488   -  promoter       AmpR promoter: bla
