[The description below was written by a language model from this plasmid's Addgene catalogue record and pLannotate feature annotations shown in this document.]
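Description:
FUW-crRNA-2-U6_TRE-dLbCpf1-NLS-hCTCF_R396A-HA-P2A-tagBFP is an all-in-one, doxycycline-inducible lentiviral transfer plasmid built on the FUW backbone for mammalian expression. It is propagated in E. coli through a high-copy ColE1/pUC-type origin with ampicillin resistance, and also carries an f1 origin. The viral portion has a CMV enhancer/promoter fused to a truncated HIV-1 5' LTR, followed by the Ψ packaging signal, RRE, cPPT/CTS, WPRE and a truncated 3' LTR backed by a bGH polyadenylation signal. An SV40/EM7-driven bleomycin/Zeocin resistance cassette lies outside the LTRs, and the depositor notes that it is therefore not packaged into virus. Transduced cells are instead identified by sorting for tagBFP fluorescence.

Two expression units sit between the LTRs. A human U6 RNA polymerase III promoter, oriented opposite to the main cassette, drives crRNA-2, a Cpf1 guide targeting the human MECP2 locus. A Tet-responsive promoter (annotated as TRE3G) drives a single open reading frame encoding human-codon-optimised, catalytically inactive Lachnospiraceae Cpf1 (D832A), an SV40 nuclear localisation signal and human CTCF carrying the R396A substitution. This fusion has a C-terminal HA tag and is followed by P2A and tagBFP, so the reporter is released as a separate polypeptide that marks expressing cells. The Tet transactivator needed for induction does not appear in the feature table and would have to be supplied separately.

The construct tethers the CTCF mutant to the guide-specified MECP2 site without cutting DNA, and comes from work on multiplex epigenome editing of MECP2 in Rett syndrome neurons. The record does not state the functional effect of R396A. The sequenced record is slightly shorter than the catalogued total size.
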