Addgene plasmid #194896: FUW-crRNA-2-U6_TRE-dLbCpf1-NLS-hCTCF_R396A-HA-P2A-tagBFP
Purpose: Dox-inducible all-in-one lentiviral construct to express dCpf1-CTCF-R396A mutant and crRNA-2 targeting the human MECP2 locus.
Depositing lab: Shawn Liu. Depositing organization: Columbia University. Publication: Multiplex epigenome editing of MECP2 to rescue Rett syndrome neurons. Qian J, Guan X, Xie B, Xu C, Niu J, Tang X, Li CH, Colecraft HM, Jaenisch R, Liu XS. Sci Transl Med. 2023 Jan 18;15(679):eadd4666. doi: 10.1126/scitranslmed.add4666. Epub 2023 Jan 18. PubMed 36652535.
Backbone
  Vector backbone: Fuw
  Backbone size w/o insert (bp): 5946
  Total vector size (bp): 15588
  Modifications to backbone: Fuw-TRE-HA-P2A-tagBFP
  Vector type: Mammalian Expression, Lentiviral
  Selectable markers: tagBFP by FACS
Growth in bacteria
  Bacterial resistance: Ampicillin, 100 μg/mL
  Growth temperature: 30°C
  Growth strain: NEB Stable
  Copy number: High Copy
Gene/Insert 1
  Gene/Insert name: dLbCpf1-NLS-hCTCF_R396A
  Species: Synthetic
  Insert size (bp): 5946
  Mutation: Human codon optimized catalytically inactive LbCpf1 (dLbCpf1) with mutation of D832A; CTCF with mutations of R396A
  Promoter: TRE
  Tag / fusion protein: HA (C terminal on insert)
  Cloning method: Gibson Cloning
  Sequencing primers: 5′ cgtatgcagactttactccc; 3′ taaagcagcgtatcc
Gene/Insert 2
  Gene/Insert name: U6-crRNA2
  Species: Synthetic
  Insert size (bp): 313
  Promoter: U6
  Cloning method: Gibson Cloning
  Sequencing primers: 5′ cgggtttattacagggacag
Terms and licenses: Academic/Nonprofit Terms; Industry Terms: Not Available to Industry
Depositor comments: Zeo marker is outside the LTRs and will not be packaged into virus.
How to cite: FUW-crRNA-2-U6_TRE-dLbCpf1-NLS-hCTCF_R396A-HA-P2A-tagBFP was a gift from Shawn Liu (Addgene plasmid # 194896 ; http://n2t.net/addgene:194896 ; RRID:Addgene_194896)
